Addgene plasmid #234580: pMB.PRC2.AEBP2
Purpose: Expression of MBP-EZH2, MBP-SUZ12, MBP-EED, MBP-RBBP4 and AEBP2 [Isoform 3]
Depositing lab: Chen Davidovich. Depositing organization: Monash University. Publication: Modular cloning of multigene vectors for the baculovirus system and yeast. Lai Z, Flanigan SF, Boudes M, Davidovich C. J Mol Biol. 2025 Jan 13:168943. doi: 10.1016/j.jmb.2025.168943. PubMed 39814169.
Backbone
  Vector backbone: pMB.002
  Vector type: Insect Expression
Growth in bacteria
  Bacterial resistance: Ampicillin, Gentamicin, Spectinomycin
  Growth temperature: 37°C
  Growth strain: DH5alpha
  Copy number: High Copy
Gene/Insert
  Gene/Insert name: EZH2, SUZ12, EED, RBBP4, AEBP2 [Iso 3] (alt name: MBP tag)
  Species: H. sapiens (human)
  Entrez Gene: EZH2 (a.k.a. ENX-1, ENX1, EZH2b, KMT6, KMT6A, WVS, WVS2); SUZ12 (a.k.a. CHET9, IMMAS, JJAZ1); RBBP4 (a.k.a. NURF55, RBAP48, lin-53); EED (a.k.a. COGIS, HEED, WAIT1); AEBP2
  Cloning method: Golden Gate
Terms and licenses: Academic/Nonprofit Terms; Industry Terms: Not Available to Industry
How to cite: pMB.PRC2.AEBP2 was a gift from Chen Davidovich (Addgene plasmid # 234580 ; http://n2t.net/addgene:234580 ; RRID:Addgene_234580)
