[The description below was written by a language model from this plasmid's Addgene catalogue record and pLannotate feature annotations shown in this document.]
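Description:
pMB.PRC2.AEBP2 is a roughly 20.7 kb multigene insect-expression plasmid built on the pMB.002 backbone by Golden Gate assembly, designed to co-produce the human Polycomb repressive complex 2 (PRC2) together with its accessory subunit AEBP2 in the baculovirus system. It replicates in E. coli from a high-copy ColE1/pUC-type origin and also carries an f1 origin. The backbone encodes ampicillin (bla) and spectinomycin/streptomycin (aadA) resistance. A gentamicin acetyltransferase gene driven by the class 1 integron Pc promoter sits between the Tn7R and Tn7L ends, alongside the expression cassettes. This mini-Tn7 arrangement is the standard layout for a transfer vector. The segment between the Tn7 ends, including the gentamicin marker, can be transposed into a baculoviral bacmid to generate recombinant virus.

The payload consists of five tandem, same-orientation expression units, each with its own polyhedrin promoter from Autographa californica and an SV40 polyadenylation signal. The first four units encode cytosolic (signal-sequence-free) maltose binding protein upstream of, respectively, EZH2 (the catalytic H3K27 methyltransferase), SUZ12, EED and RBBP4, giving N-terminal MBP fusions suited to amylose affinity purification. The fifth unit encodes AEBP2 isoform 3 without an MBP tag, so it would be recovered through association with the tagged core subunits. The annotation tool labels SUZ12 and AEBP2 as partial matches to their reference proteins; for AEBP2 this is consistent with the shorter isoform. A brief CLIP-tag hit in the SUZ12 unit is probably a spurious match. The record does not describe the linker between MBP and each subunit. The construct is intended for single-virus production of the PRC2–AEBP2 holocomplex for biochemical or structural work.
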