Features (pLannotate 1.2.2; 38 found; start..end, strand, type, name):
      1..589     +  rep_origin     ori: high-copy-number ColE1/pMB1/pBR322/pUC origin of replication
    775..824     -  misc_feature   bom (fragment): basis of mobility region from pBR322
    892..1116    -  mobile_element Tn7R: mini-Tn7 element (right end of the Tn7 transposon) Tn7
   1183..1716    -  CDS            GmR: gentamycin acetyltransferase; aacC1; confers resistance to gentamycin
   1905..1933    -  promoter       Pc promoter: intI1 (promoter lies within the coding sequence); class 1 integron promoter
   1911..2231    -  CDS            YPR2_ECOLX (fragment): Protein predicted: Swiss-Prot protein existence level 4. From Escherichia coli.
   2331..2422    +  promoter       polyhedrin promoter: polh from Autographa californica; promoter for the baculovirus polyhedrin gene
   2474..3571    +  CDS            MBP: maltose binding protein from E. coli; malE (mutated); This version of the gene does not encode a signal sequence, so MBP will remain in the cytosol.
   3635..5887    +  CDS            EZH2: EZH2_HUMAN - Also known as KMT6. Experimental evidence at protein level: Swiss-Prot protein existence level 1. Polycomb group (PcG) protein. Catalytic subunit of the PRC2/EED-EZH2 complex, which methylates 'Lys-9' (H3K9me) and 'Lys-27' (H3K27me) of histone H3, leading to transcriptional repression of the affected target gene. Able to mono-, di- and trimethylate 'Lys-27' of histone H3 to form H3K27me1, H3K27me2 and H3K27me3, respectively. Displays a preference for substrates with less methylation, loses activity when progressively more methyl groups are incorporated into H3K27, H3K27me0 > H3K27
   5917..6000    +  CDS            large T antigen (fragment): large T antigen from SV40 (simian virus 40)
   6023..6157    +  polyA_signal   SV40 poly(A) signal: SV40 polyadenylation signal
   6256..6347    +  promoter       polyhedrin promoter: polh from Autographa californica; promoter for the baculovirus polyhedrin gene
   6399..7496    +  CDS            MBP: maltose binding protein from E. coli; malE (mutated); This version of the gene does not encode a signal sequence, so MBP will remain in the cytosol.
   7642..7659    -  CDS            CLIP-tag™ (fragment): human O6-alkylguanine-DNA-alkyltransferase variant that forms covalent bonds with benzylcytosine derivatives fast-reacting variant, optimized for mammalian expression
   7755..9776    +  CDS            SUZ12 (fragment): SUZ12_HUMAN - Also known as CHET9, JJAZ1, KIAA0160. Experimental evidence at protein level: Swiss-Prot protein existence level 1. Polycomb group (PcG) protein. Component of the PRC2 complex, which methylates 'Lys-9' (H3K9me) and 'Lys-27' (H3K27me) of histone H3, leading to transcriptional repression of the affected target gene (PubMed:15225548, PubMed:15231737, PubMed:15385962, PubMed:16618801, PubMed:17344414, PubMed:18285464, PubMed:28229514, PubMed:29499137, PubMed:31959557). The PRC2 complex may also serve as a recruiting platform for DNA methyltransferases, thereby linking two epigenetic
   9806..9889    +  CDS            large T antigen (fragment): large T antigen from SV40 (simian virus 40)
   9912..10046   +  polyA_signal   SV40 poly(A) signal: SV40 polyadenylation signal
  10145..10236   +  promoter       polyhedrin promoter: polh from Autographa californica; promoter for the baculovirus polyhedrin gene
  10288..11385   +  CDS            MBP: maltose binding protein from E. coli; malE (mutated); This version of the gene does not encode a signal sequence, so MBP will remain in the cytosol.
  11449..12771   +  CDS            EED: EED_HUMAN - Experimental evidence at protein level: Swiss-Prot protein existence level 1. Polycomb group (PcG) protein. Component of the PRC2/EED-EZH2 complex, which methylates 'Lys-9' and 'Lys-27' of histone H3, leading to transcriptional repression of the affected target gene. Also recognizes 'Lys-26' trimethylated histone H1 with the effect of inhibiting PRC2 complex methyltransferase activity on nucleosomal histone H3 'Lys-27', whereas H3 'Lys-27' recognition has the opposite effect, enabling the propagation of this repressive mark. The PRC2/EED- EZH2 complex may also serve as a recruiting
  12801..12884   +  CDS            large T antigen (fragment): large T antigen from SV40 (simian virus 40)
  12907..13041   +  polyA_signal   SV40 poly(A) signal: SV40 polyadenylation signal
  13140..13231   +  promoter       polyhedrin promoter: polh from Autographa californica; promoter for the baculovirus polyhedrin gene
  13283..14380   +  CDS            MBP: maltose binding protein from E. coli; malE (mutated); This version of the gene does not encode a signal sequence, so MBP will remain in the cytosol.
  14444..15718   +  CDS            RBBP4: RBBP4_BOVIN - Experimental evidence at protein level: Swiss-Prot protein existence level 1. Core histone-binding subunit that may target chromatin assembly factors, chromatin remodeling factors and histone deacetylases to their histone substrates in a manner that is regulated by nucleosomal DNA. Component of several complexes which regulate chromatin metabolism. These include the chromatin assembly factor 1 (CAF-1) complex, which is required for chromatin assembly following DNA replication and DNA repair; the core histone deacetylase (HDAC) complex, which promotes histone deacetylation and con
  15748..15831   +  CDS            large T antigen (fragment): large T antigen from SV40 (simian virus 40)
  15854..15988   +  polyA_signal   SV40 poly(A) signal: SV40 polyadenylation signal
  16087..16178   +  promoter       polyhedrin promoter: polh from Autographa californica; promoter for the baculovirus polyhedrin gene
  16242..17123   +  CDS            AEBP2 (fragment): AEBP2_HUMAN - Experimental evidence at protein level: Swiss-Prot protein existence level 1. Acts as an accessory subunit for the core Polycomb repressive complex 2 (PRC2), which mediates histone H3K27 (H3K27me3) trimethylation on chromatin leading to transcriptional repression of the affected target gene (PubMed:15225548, PubMed:31959557, PubMed:29499137). Plays a role in nucleosome localization of the PRC2 complex (PubMed:29499137). From Homo sapiens (Human).
  17153..17236   +  CDS            large T antigen (fragment): large T antigen from SV40 (simian virus 40)
  17259..17393   +  polyA_signal   SV40 poly(A) signal: SV40 polyadenylation signal
  17544..17709   -  mobile_element Tn7L: mini-Tn7 element (left end of the Tn7 transposon) Tn7
  18004..18084   -  CDS            int (fragment): INT2_ECOLX - Protein inferred from homology: Swiss-Prot protein existence level 3. Putative integrase believed to be involved in the insertion of antibiotic resistance genes into plasmids and transposons. From Escherichia coli.
  18170..18226   +  CDS            GmR (fragment): gentamycin acetyltransferase; aacC1; confers resistance to gentamycin
  18233..19024   +  CDS            SmR: aminoglycoside adenylyltransferase (Murphy, 1985); aadA; confers resistance to spectinomycin and streptomycin
  19071..19526   +  rep_origin     f1 ori (sequence partly withheld): f1 bacteriophage origin of replication; arrow indicates direction of (+) strand synthesis
  19553..19657   +  promoter       AmpR promoter: bla
  19658..20518   +  CDS            AmpR: β-lactamase; bla; confers resistance to ampicillin, carbenicillin, and related antibiotics
>Addgene plasmid #234580 | pMB.PRC2.AEBP2 | addgene full sequence | sequence record 469407 | Addgene NGS Result
TTGAGATCCTTTTTTTCTGCGCGTAATCTGCTGCTTGCAAACAAAAAAACCACCGCTACCAGCGGTGGTT
TGTTTGCCGGATCAAGAGCTACCAACTCTTTTTCCGAAGGTAACTGGCTTCAGCAGAGCGCAGATACCAA
ATACTGTCCTTCTAGTGTAGCCGTAGTTAGGCCACCACTTCAAGAACTCTGTAGCACCGCCTACATACCT
CGCTCTGCTAATCCTGTTACCAGTGGCTGCTGCCAGTGGCGATAAGTCGTGTCTTACCGGGTTGGACTCA
AGACGATAGTTACCGGATAAGGCGCAGCGGTCGGGCTGAACGGGGGGTTCGTGCACACAGCCCAGCTTGG
AGCGAACGACCTACACCGAACTGAGATACCTACAGCGTGAGCTATGAGAAAGCGCCACGCTTCCCGAAGG
GAGAAAGGCGGACAGGTATCCGGTAAGCGGCAGGGTCGGAACAGGAGAGCGCACGAGGGAGCTTCCAGGG
GGAAACGCCTGGTATCTTTATAGTCCTGTCGGGTTTCGCCACCTCTGACTTGAGCGTCGATTTTTGTGAT
GCTCGTCAGGGGGGCGGAGCCTATGGAAAAACGCCAGCAACGCGGCCTTTTTACGGTTCCTGGCCTTTTG
CTGGCCTTTTGCTCACATGTTCTTTCCTGCGTTATCCCCTGATTCTGTGGATAACCGTATTACCGCCTTT
GAGTGAGCTGATACCGCTCGCCGCAGCCGAACGACCGAGCGCAGCGAGTCAGTGAGCGAGGAAGCGGAAG
AGCGCCTGATGCGGTATTTTCTCCTTACGCATCTGTGCGGTATTTCACACCGCAGACCAGCCGCGTAACC
TGGCAAAATCGGTTACGGTTGAGTAATAAATGGATGCCCTGCGTAAGCGGGTGTGGGCGGACAATAAAGT
CTTAAACTGAACAAAATAGATCTAAACTATGACAATAAAGTCTTAAACTAGACAGAATAGTTGTAAACTG
AAATCAGTCCAGTTATGCTGTGAAAAAGCATACTGGACTTTTGTTATGGCTAAAGCAAACTCTTCATTTT
CTGAAGTGCAAATTGCCCGTCGTATTAAAGAGGGGCGTGGCCAAGGGCATGGTAAAGACTATATTCGCGG
CGTTGTGACAATTTACCGAACAACTCCGCGGCCGGGAAGCCGATCTCGGCTTGAACGAATTGTTAGGTGG
CGGTACTTGGGTCGATATCAAAGTGCATCACTTCTTCCCGTATGCCCAACTTTGTATAGAGAGCCACTGC
GGGATCGTCACCGTAATCTGCTTGCACGTAGATCACATAAGCACCAAGCGCGTTGGCCTCATGCTTGAGG
AGATTGATGAGCGCGGTGGCAATGCCCTGCCTCCGGTGCTCGCCGGAGACTGCGAGATCATAGATATAGA
TCTCACTACGCGGCTGCTCAAACTTGGGCAGAACGTAAGCCGCGAGAGCGCCAACAACCGCTTCTTGGTC
GAAGGCAGCAAGCGCGATGAATGTCTTACTACGGAGCAAGTTCCCGAGGTAATCGGAGTCCGGCTGATGT
TGGGAGTAGGTGGCTACGTCGCCGAACTCACGACCGAAAAGATCAAGAGCAGCCCGCATGGATTTGACTT
GGTCAGGGCCGAGCCTACATGTGCGAATGATGCCCATACTTGAGCCACCTAACTTTGTTTTAGGGCGACT
GCCCTGCTGCGTAACATCGTTGCTGCTGCGTAACATCGTTGCTGCTCCATAACATCAAACATCGACCCAC
GGCGTAACGCGCTTGCTGCTTGGATGCCCGAGGCATAGACTGTACAAAAAAACAGTCATAACAAGCCATG
AAAACCGCCACTGCGCCGTTACCACCGCTGCGTTCGGTCAAGGTTCTGGACCAGTTGCGTGAGCGCATAC
GCTACTTGCATTACAGTTTACGAACCGAACAGGCTTATGTCAACTGGGTTCGTGCCTTCATCCGTTTCCA
CGGTGTGCGTCACCCGGCAACCTTGGGCAGCAGCGAAGTCGAGGCATTTCTGTCCTGGCTGGCGAACGAG
CGCAAGGTTTCGGACTCCACGCATCGTCAGGCATTGGCGGCCTTGCTGTTCTTCTACGGCAAGGTGCTGT
GCACGGATCTGCCCTGGCTTCAGGAGATCGGAAGACCTCGGCCGTCGCGGCGCTTGCCGGTGGTGCTGAC
CCCGGATGAAGTGGTTCGCATCCTCGGTTTTCTGGAAGGCGAGCATCGTTTGTTCGCCCAGGACTCTAGC
TATAGTTCCCTGAATTCGCATCTAGACTGAACTGGCCGATAATTGCAGACGAACGCTAGTGGTTGGCTAC
ATACTCCGGAATATTAATAGATCATGGAGATAATTAAAATGATAACCATCTCGCAAATAAATAAGTATTT
TACTGTTTTCGTAACAGTTTTGTAATAAAAAAACCTATAAATATTCCGGATTATTCATACCGTCCCACCA
TCGGGCGCGGAAGAATGGGTACCAAAACTGAAGAAGGTAAACTGGTAATCTGGATTAACGGCGATAAAGG
CTATAACGGTTTGGCTGAAGTCGGTAAGAAATTCGAGAAAGATACCGGAATTAAAGTCACCGTTGAGCAT
CCGGATAAACTGGAAGAGAAATTCCCACAGGTTGCGGCAACTGGCGATGGCCCTGACATTATCTTCTGGG
CACACGACCGCTTTGGTGGCTACGCTCAATCTGGCCTGTTGGCTGAAATCACCCCGGACAAAGCGTTCCA
GGACAAGCTGTATCCGTTTACCTGGGATGCCGTACGTTACAACGGCAAGCTGATTGCTTACCCGATCGCT
GTTGAAGCGTTATCGCTGATTTATAACAAAGATTTGCTGCCGAACCCGCCAAAAACCTGGGAAGAGATCC
CGGCGCTGGATAAAGAACTGAAAGCGAAAGGTAAGAGCGCGCTGATGTTCAACCTGCAAGAACCGTACTT
CACCTGGCCGCTGATTGCTGCTGACGGGGGTTATGCGTTCAAGTATGAAAACGGCAAGTACGACATTAAA
GACGTGGGCGTGGATAACGCTGGCGCGAAAGCGGGTCTGACCTTCCTGGTTGACCTGATTAAAAACAAAC
ACATGAATGCAGACACCGATTACTCCATCGCAGAAGCTGCCTTTAATAAAGGCGAAACAGCGATGACCAT
CAACGGCCCGTGGGCATGGTCCAACATCGACACCAGCAAAGTGAATTATGGTGTAACGGTACTGCCGACC
TTCAAGGGTCAACCATCCAAACCGTTCGTTGGCGTGCTGAGCGCAGGTATTAACGCCGCCAGTCCGAACA
AAGAGCTGGCAAAAGAGTTCCTCGAAAACTATCTGCTGACTGATGAAGGTCTGGAAGCGGTTAATAAAGA
CAAACCGCTGGGTGCCGTAGCGCTGAAGTCTTACGAGGAAGAGTTGGCGAAAGATCCACGTATTGCCGCC
ACCATGGAAAACGCCCAGAAAGGTGAAATCATGCCGAACATCCCGCAGATGTCCGCTTTCTGGTATGCCG
TGCGTACTGCGGTGATCAACGCCGCCAGCGGTCGTCAGACTGTCGATGAAGCCCTGAAAGACGCGCAGAC
TGCCGCAGGCACCGATTACGATATCCCAACGACCCTGGAAGTTCTGTTCCAGGGGCCCTCCGGTATGGGC
CAGACTGGGAAGAAATCTGAGAAGGGACCAGTTTGTTGGCGGAAGCGTGTAAAATCAGAGTACATGCGAC
TGAGACAGCTCAAGAGGTTCAGACGAGCTGATGAAGTAAAGAGTATGTTTAGTTCCAATCGTCAGAAAAT
TTTGGAAAGAACGGAAATCTTAAACCAAGAATGGAAACAGCGAAGGATACAGCCTGTGCACATCCTGACT
TCTGTGAGCTCATTGCGCGGGACTAGGGAGTGTTCGGTGACCAGTGACTTGGATTTTCCAACACAAGTCA
TCCCATTAAAGACTCTGAATGCAGTTGCTTCAGTACCCATAATGTATTCTTGGTCACCCCTACAGCAGAA
TTTTATGGTGGAAGATGAAACTGTTTTACATAACATTCCTTATATGGGAGATGAAGTTTTAGATCAGGAT
GGTACTTTCATTGAAGAACTAATAAAAAATTATGATGGGAAAGTACACGGGGATAGAGAATGTGGGTTTA
TAAATGATGAAATTTTTGTGGAGTTGGTGAATGCCCTTGGTCAATATAATGATGATGACGATGATGATGA
TGGAGATGATCCTGAAGAAAGAGAAGAAAAGCAGAAAGACCTGGAGGATCACCGAGATGATAAAGAAAGC
CGCCCACCTCGGAAATTTCCTTCTGATAAAATTTTTGAAGCCATTTCCTCAATGTTTCCAGATAAGGGCA
CAGCAGAAGAACTAAAGGAAAAATATAAAGAACTCACCGAACAGCAGCTCCCAGGCGCACTTCCTCCTGA
ATGTACCCCCAACATAGATGGACCAAATGCTAAATCTGTTCAGAGAGAGCAAAGCTTACACTCCTTTCAT
ACGCTTTTCTGTAGGCGATGTTTTAAATATGACTGCTTCCTACATCGTAAGTGCAATTATTCTTTTCATG
CAACACCCAACACTTATAAGCGGAAGAACACAGAAACAGCTCTAGACAACAAACCTTGTGGACCACAGTG
TTACCAGCATTTGGAGGGAGCAAAGGAGTTTGCTGCTGCTCTCACCGCTGAGCGGATAAAGACCCCACCA
AAACGTCCAGGAGGCCGCAGAAGAGGACGGCTTCCCAATAACAGTAGCAGGCCCAGCACCCCCACCATTA
ATGTGCTGGAATCAAAGGATACAGACAGTGATAGGGAAGCAGGGACTGAAACGGGGGGAGAGAACAATGA
TAAAGAAGAAGAAGAGAAGAAAGATGAAACTTCGAGCTCCTCTGAAGCAAATTCTCGGTGTCAAACACCA
ATAAAGATGAAGCCAAATATTGAACCTCCTGAGAATGTGGAGTGGAGTGGTGCTGAAGCCTCAATGTTTA
GAGTCCTCATTGGCACTTACTATGACAATTTCTGTGCCATTGCTAGGTTAATTGGGACCAAAACATGTAG
ACAGGTGTATGAGTTTAGAGTCAAAGAATCTAGCATCATAGCTCCAGCTCCCGCTGAGGATGTGGATACT
CCTCCAAGGAAAAAGAAGAGGAAACACCGGTTGTGGGCTGCACACTGCAGAAAGATACAGCTGAAAAAGG
ACGGCTCCTCTAACCATGTTTACAACTATCAACCCTGTGATCATCCACGGCAGCCTTGTGACAGTTCGTG
CCCTTGTGTGATAGCACAAAATTTTTGTGAAAAGTTTTGTCAATGTAGTTCAGAGTGTCAAAACCGCTTT
CCGGGATGCCGCTGCAAAGCACAGTGCAACACCAAGCAGTGCCCGTGCTACCTGGCTGTCCGAGAGTGTG
ACCCTGACCTCTGTCTTACTTGTGGAGCCGCTGACCATTGGGACAGTAAAAATGTGTCCTGCAAGAACTG
CAGTATTCAGCGGGGCTCCAAAAAGCATCTATTGCTGGCACCATCTGACGTGGCAGGCTGGGGGATTTTT
ATCAAAGATCCTGTGCAGAAAAATGAATTTATCTCAGAATACTGTGGAGAGATTATTTCTCAAGATGAAG
CTGACAGAAGAGGGAAAGTGTATGATAAATACATGTGCAGCTTTCTGTTCAACTTGAACAATGATTTTGT
GGTGGATGCAACCCGCAAGGGTAACAAAATTCGTTTTGCAAATCATTCGGTAAATCCAAACTGCTATGCA
AAAGTTATGATGGTTAACGGTGATCACAGGATAGGTATTTTTGCCAAGAGAGCCATCCAGACTGGCGAAG
AGCTGTTTTTTGATTACAGATACAGCCAGGCTGATGCCCTGAAGTATGTCGGCATCGAAAGAGAAATGGA
AATCCCTGGATCCTAATGAGTCGAGAAGTACTAGAGGATCATAATCAGCCATACCACATTTGTAGAGGTT
TTACTTGCTTTAAAAAACCTCCCACACCTCCCCCTGAACCTGAAACATAAAATGAATGCAATTGTTGTTG
TTAACTTGTTTATTGCAGCTTATAATGGTTACAAATAAAGCAATAGCATCACAAATTTCACAAATAAAGC
ATTTTTTTCACTGCATTCTAGTTGTGGTTTGTCCAAACTCATCAATGTATCTTATCATGTCTGGATCTGA
TCACTGATATCGCCTAGGAGATCCGGGGCTGCCAAACCAGATGTCAACACAGCTACAACGCTAGTGGTTG
GCTACATACTCCGGAATATTAATAGATCATGGAGATAATTAAAATGATAACCATCTCGCAAATAAATAAG
TATTTTACTGTTTTCGTAACAGTTTTGTAATAAAAAAACCTATAAATATTCCGGATTATTCATACCGTCC
CACCATCGGGCGCGGAAGAATGGGTACCAAAACTGAAGAAGGTAAACTGGTAATCTGGATTAACGGCGAT
AAAGGCTATAACGGTTTGGCTGAAGTCGGTAAGAAATTCGAGAAAGATACCGGAATTAAAGTCACCGTTG
AGCATCCGGATAAACTGGAAGAGAAATTCCCACAGGTTGCGGCAACTGGCGATGGCCCTGACATTATCTT
CTGGGCACACGACCGCTTTGGTGGCTACGCTCAATCTGGCCTGTTGGCTGAAATCACCCCGGACAAAGCG
TTCCAGGACAAGCTGTATCCGTTTACCTGGGATGCCGTACGTTACAACGGCAAGCTGATTGCTTACCCGA
TCGCTGTTGAAGCGTTATCGCTGATTTATAACAAAGATTTGCTGCCGAACCCGCCAAAAACCTGGGAAGA
GATCCCGGCGCTGGATAAAGAACTGAAAGCGAAAGGTAAGAGCGCGCTGATGTTCAACCTGCAAGAACCG
TACTTCACCTGGCCGCTGATTGCTGCTGACGGGGGTTATGCGTTCAAGTATGAAAACGGCAAGTACGACA
TTAAAGACGTGGGCGTGGATAACGCTGGCGCGAAAGCGGGTCTGACCTTCCTGGTTGACCTGATTAAAAA
CAAACACATGAATGCAGACACCGATTACTCCATCGCAGAAGCTGCCTTTAATAAAGGCGAAACAGCGATG
ACCATCAACGGCCCGTGGGCATGGTCCAACATCGACACCAGCAAAGTGAATTATGGTGTAACGGTACTGC
CGACCTTCAAGGGTCAACCATCCAAACCGTTCGTTGGCGTGCTGAGCGCAGGTATTAACGCCGCCAGTCC
GAACAAAGAGCTGGCAAAAGAGTTCCTCGAAAACTATCTGCTGACTGATGAAGGTCTGGAAGCGGTTAAT
AAAGACAAACCGCTGGGTGCCGTAGCGCTGAAGTCTTACGAGGAAGAGTTGGCGAAAGATCCACGTATTG
CCGCCACCATGGAAAACGCCCAGAAAGGTGAAATCATGCCGAACATCCCGCAGATGTCCGCTTTCTGGTA
TGCCGTGCGTACTGCGGTGATCAACGCCGCCAGCGGTCGTCAGACTGTCGATGAAGCCCTGAAAGACGCG
CAGACTGCCGCAGGCACCGATTACGATATCCCAACGACCCTGGAAGTTCTGTTCCAGGGGCCCTCCGGTA
TGGCGCCTCAGAAGCACGGCGGTGGGGGAGGGGGCGGCTCGGGGCCCAGCGCGGGGTCCGGGGGAGGCGG
CTTCGGGGGTTCGGCGGCGGTGGCGGCGGCGACGGCTTCGGGCGGCAAATCCGGCGGCGGGAGCTGTGGA
GGGGGTGGCAGTTACTCGGCCTCCTCCTCCTCCTCCGCGGCGGCAGCGGCGGGGGCTGCGGTGTTACCGG
TGAAGAAGCCGAAAATGGAGCACGTCCAGGCTGACCACGAGCTTTTCCTCCAGGCCTTTGAGAAGCCAAC
ACAAATCTATAGATTTCTTCGAACTCGGAATCTCATAGCACCAATATTTTTGCACAGAACTCTTACTTAC
ATGTCTCATCGAAACTCCAGAACAAACATCAAAAGGAAAACATTTAAAGTTGATGATATGTTATCAAAAG
TAGAGAAAATGAAAGGAGAGCAAGAATCTCATAGCTTGTCAGCTCATTTGCAGCTTACGTTTACTGGTTT
CTTCCACAAAAATGATAAGCCATCACCAAACTCAGAAAATGAACAAAATTCTGTTACCCTGGAAGTCCTG
CTTGTGAAAGTTTGCCACAAAAAAAGAAAGGATGTAAGTTGTCCAATAAGGCAAGTTCCCACAGGTAAAA
AGCAGGTGCCTTTGAATCCTGACCTCAATCAAACAAAACCCGGAAATTTCCCGTCCCTTGCAGTTTCCAG
TAATGAATTTGAACCTAGTAACAGCCATATGGTGAAGTCTTACTCGTTGCTATTTAGAGTGACTCGTCCA
GGAAGAAGAGAGTTTAATGGAATGATTAATGGAGAAACCAATGAAAATATTGATGTCAATGAAGAGCTTC
CAGCCAGAAGAAAACGAAATCGTGAGGATGGGGAAAAGACATTTGTTGCACAAATGACAGTATTTGATAA
AAACAGGCGCTTACAGCTTTTAGATGGGGAATATGAAGTAGCCATGCAGGAAATGGAAGAATGTCCAATA
AGCAAGAAAAGAGCAACATGGGAGACTATTCTTGATGGGAAGAGGCTGCCTCCATTCGAAACATTTTCTC
AGGGACCTACGTTGCAGTTCACTCTTCGTTGGACAGGAGAAACCAATGATAAATCTACGGCTCCTATTGC
CAAACCTCTTGCCACTAGAAATTCAGAGAGTCTCCATCAGGAAAACAAGCCTGGTTCAGTTAAACCTACT
CAAACTATTGCTGTTAAAGAATCATTGACTACAGACCTACAAACAAGAAAAGAAAAGGATACTCCAAATG
AAAACCGACAAAAATTAAGAATATTTTATCAGTTTCTCTATAACAACAATACAAGGCAACAAACTGAAGC
AAGAGATGACCTGCATTGCCCTTGGTGTACTCTGAACTGCCGCAAACTTTATAGTTTACTCAAGCATCTT
AAACTCTGCCATAGCAGATTTATCTTCAACTATGTTTATCATCCAAAAGGTGCTAGGATAGATGTTTCTA
TCAATGAGTGTTATGATGGCTCCTATGCAGGAAATCCTCAGGATATTCATCGCCAACCTGGATTTGCTTT
TAGTCGCAACGGACCAGTTAAGAGAACACCTATCACACATATTCTTGTGTGCAGGCCAAAACGAACAAAA
GCAAGCATGTCTGAATTTCTTGAATCTGAAGATGGGGAAGTAGAACAGCAAAGAACATATAGTAGTGGCC
ACAATCGTCTGTATTTCCATAGTGATACCTGCTTACCTCTCCGTCCACAAGAAATGGAAGTAGATAGTGA
AGATGAAAAAGATCCTGAATGGCTAAGAGAAAAAACCATTACACAAATTGAAGAGTTTTCTGATGTTAAT
GAAGGAGAGAAAGAAGTGATGAAACTCTGGAATCTCCATGTCATGAAGCATGGGTTTATTGCTGACAATC
AAATGAATCATGCCTGTATGCTGTTTGTAGAAAATTATGGACAGAAAATAATTAAGAAGAATTTATGTCG
AAACTTCATGCTTCATCTAGTCAGCATGCATGACTTTAATCTTATTAGCATAATGTCAATAGATAAAGCT
GTTACCAAGCTCCGTGAAATGCAGCAAAAATTAGAAAAGGGGGAATCTGCTTCCCCTGCAAACGAAGAAA
TAACTGAAGAACAAAATGGGACAGCAAATGGATTTAGTGAAATTAACTCAAAAGAGAAAGCTTTGGAAAC
AGATAGTGTCTCAGGGGTTTCAAAACAGAGCAAAAAACAAAAACTCGGATCCTAATGAGTCGAGAAGTAC
TAGAGGATCATAATCAGCCATACCACATTTGTAGAGGTTTTACTTGCTTTAAAAAACCTCCCACACCTCC
CCCTGAACCTGAAACATAAAATGAATGCAATTGTTGTTGTTAACTTGTTTATTGCAGCTTATAATGGTTA
CAAATAAAGCAATAGCATCACAAATTTCACAAATAAAGCATTTTTTTCACTGCATTCTAGTTGTGGTTTG
TCCAAACTCATCAATGTATCTTATCATGTCTGGATCTGATCACTGATATCGCCTAGGAGATCCGGGGCTG
GATGCACACACTGGCTTAAGATGACAACGCTAGTGGTTGGCTACATACTCCGGAATATTAATAGATCATG
GAGATAATTAAAATGATAACCATCTCGCAAATAAATAAGTATTTTACTGTTTTCGTAACAGTTTTGTAAT
AAAAAAACCTATAAATATTCCGGATTATTCATACCGTCCCACCATCGGGCGCGGAAGAATGGGTACCAAA
ACTGAAGAAGGTAAACTGGTAATCTGGATTAACGGCGATAAAGGCTATAACGGTTTGGCTGAAGTCGGTA
AGAAATTCGAGAAAGATACCGGAATTAAAGTCACCGTTGAGCATCCGGATAAACTGGAAGAGAAATTCCC
ACAGGTTGCGGCAACTGGCGATGGCCCTGACATTATCTTCTGGGCACACGACCGCTTTGGTGGCTACGCT
CAATCTGGCCTGTTGGCTGAAATCACCCCGGACAAAGCGTTCCAGGACAAGCTGTATCCGTTTACCTGGG
ATGCCGTACGTTACAACGGCAAGCTGATTGCTTACCCGATCGCTGTTGAAGCGTTATCGCTGATTTATAA
CAAAGATTTGCTGCCGAACCCGCCAAAAACCTGGGAAGAGATCCCGGCGCTGGATAAAGAACTGAAAGCG
AAAGGTAAGAGCGCGCTGATGTTCAACCTGCAAGAACCGTACTTCACCTGGCCGCTGATTGCTGCTGACG
GGGGTTATGCGTTCAAGTATGAAAACGGCAAGTACGACATTAAAGACGTGGGCGTGGATAACGCTGGCGC
GAAAGCGGGTCTGACCTTCCTGGTTGACCTGATTAAAAACAAACACATGAATGCAGACACCGATTACTCC
ATCGCAGAAGCTGCCTTTAATAAAGGCGAAACAGCGATGACCATCAACGGCCCGTGGGCATGGTCCAACA
TCGACACCAGCAAAGTGAATTATGGTGTAACGGTACTGCCGACCTTCAAGGGTCAACCATCCAAACCGTT
CGTTGGCGTGCTGAGCGCAGGTATTAACGCCGCCAGTCCGAACAAAGAGCTGGCAAAAGAGTTCCTCGAA
AACTATCTGCTGACTGATGAAGGTCTGGAAGCGGTTAATAAAGACAAACCGCTGGGTGCCGTAGCGCTGA
AGTCTTACGAGGAAGAGTTGGCGAAAGATCCACGTATTGCCGCCACCATGGAAAACGCCCAGAAAGGTGA
AATCATGCCGAACATCCCGCAGATGTCCGCTTTCTGGTATGCCGTGCGTACTGCGGTGATCAACGCCGCC
AGCGGTCGTCAGACTGTCGATGAAGCCCTGAAAGACGCGCAGACTGCCGCAGGCACCGATTACGATATCC
CAACGACCCTGGAAGTTCTGTTCCAGGGGCCCTCCGGTATGTCCGAGAGGGAAGTGTCGACTGCGCCGGC
GGGAACAGACATGCCTGCGGCCAAGAAGCAGAAGCTGAGCAGTGACGAGAACAGCAATCCAGACCTCTCT
GGAGATGAGAATGATGACGCTGTCAGTATAGAAAGTGGTACAAACACTGAACGCCCTGATACACCTACAA
ACACGCCAAATGCACCTGGAAGGAAAAGTTGGGGAAAGGGAAAATGGAAGTCAAAGAAATGCAAATATTC
TTTCAAATGTGTAAATAGTCTCAAGGAAGATCATAACCAACCATTGTTTGGAGTTCAGTTTAACTGGCAC
AGTAAAGAAGGAGATCCATTAGTGTTTGCAACTGTAGGAAGCAACAGAGTTACCTTGTATGAATGTCATT
CACAAGGAGAAATCCGGTTGTTGCAATCTTACGTGGATGCTGATGCTGATGAAAACTTTTACACTTGTGC
ATGGACCTATGATAGCAATACGAGCCATCCTCTGCTGGCTGTAGCTGGATCTAGAGGCATAATTAGGATA
ATAAATCCTATAACAATGCAGTGTATAAAGCACTATGTTGGCCATGGAAATGCTATCAATGAGCTGAAAT
TCCATCCAAGAGATCCAAATCTTCTCCTGTCAGTAAGTAAAGATCATGCTTTACGATTATGGAATATCCA
GACGGACACTCTGGTGGCAATATTTGGAGGCGTAGAAGGGCACAGAGATGAAGTTCTAAGTGCTGATTAT
GATCTTTTGGGTGAAAAAATAATGTCCTGTGGTATGGATCATTCTCTTAAACTTTGGAGGATCAATTCAA
AGAGAATGATGAATGCAATTAAGGAATCTTATGATTATAATCCAAATAAAACTAACAGGCCATTTATTTC
TCAGAAAATCCATTTTCCTGATTTTTCTACCAGAGACATACATAGGAATTATGTTGATTGTGTGCGATGG
TTAGGCGATTTGATACTTTCTAAGTCTTGTGAAAATGCCATTGTGTGCTGGAAACCTGGCAAGATGGAAG
ATGATATAGATAAAATTAAACCCAGTGAATCTAATGTGACTATTCTTGGGCGATTTGATTACAGCCAGTG
TGACATTTGGTACATGAGGTTTTCTATGGATTTCTGGCAAAAGATGCTTGCATTGGGCAATCAAGTTGGC
AAACTTTATGTTTGGGATTTAGAAGTAGAAGATCCTCATAAAGCCAAATGTACAACACTGACTCATCATA
AATGTGGTGCTGCTATTCGACAAACCAGTTTTAGCAGGGATAGCAGCATTCTTATAGCTGTTTGTGATGA
TGCCAGTATTTGGCGCTGGGATCGACTTCGAGGATCCTAATGAGTCGAGAAGTACTAGAGGATCATAATC
AGCCATACCACATTTGTAGAGGTTTTACTTGCTTTAAAAAACCTCCCACACCTCCCCCTGAACCTGAAAC
ATAAAATGAATGCAATTGTTGTTGTTAACTTGTTTATTGCAGCTTATAATGGTTACAAATAAAGCAATAG
CATCACAAATTTCACAAATAAAGCATTTTTTTCACTGCATTCTAGTTGTGGTTTGTCCAAACTCATCAAT
GTATCTTATCATGTCTGGATCTGATCACTGATATCGCCTAGGAGATCCGGGGCTGGTTCTGTATGGGCAC
AGACAACCTAAACGCTAGTGGTTGGCTACATACTCCGGAATATTAATAGATCATGGAGATAATTAAAATG
ATAACCATCTCGCAAATAAATAAGTATTTTACTGTTTTCGTAACAGTTTTGTAATAAAAAAACCTATAAA
TATTCCGGATTATTCATACCGTCCCACCATCGGGCGCGGAAGAATGGGTACCAAAACTGAAGAAGGTAAA
CTGGTAATCTGGATTAACGGCGATAAAGGCTATAACGGTTTGGCTGAAGTCGGTAAGAAATTCGAGAAAG
ATACCGGAATTAAAGTCACCGTTGAGCATCCGGATAAACTGGAAGAGAAATTCCCACAGGTTGCGGCAAC
TGGCGATGGCCCTGACATTATCTTCTGGGCACACGACCGCTTTGGTGGCTACGCTCAATCTGGCCTGTTG
GCTGAAATCACCCCGGACAAAGCGTTCCAGGACAAGCTGTATCCGTTTACCTGGGATGCCGTACGTTACA
ACGGCAAGCTGATTGCTTACCCGATCGCTGTTGAAGCGTTATCGCTGATTTATAACAAAGATTTGCTGCC
GAACCCGCCAAAAACCTGGGAAGAGATCCCGGCGCTGGATAAAGAACTGAAAGCGAAAGGTAAGAGCGCG
CTGATGTTCAACCTGCAAGAACCGTACTTCACCTGGCCGCTGATTGCTGCTGACGGGGGTTATGCGTTCA
AGTATGAAAACGGCAAGTACGACATTAAAGACGTGGGCGTGGATAACGCTGGCGCGAAAGCGGGTCTGAC
CTTCCTGGTTGACCTGATTAAAAACAAACACATGAATGCAGACACCGATTACTCCATCGCAGAAGCTGCC
TTTAATAAAGGCGAAACAGCGATGACCATCAACGGCCCGTGGGCATGGTCCAACATCGACACCAGCAAAG
TGAATTATGGTGTAACGGTACTGCCGACCTTCAAGGGTCAACCATCCAAACCGTTCGTTGGCGTGCTGAG
CGCAGGTATTAACGCCGCCAGTCCGAACAAAGAGCTGGCAAAAGAGTTCCTCGAAAACTATCTGCTGACT
GATGAAGGTCTGGAAGCGGTTAATAAAGACAAACCGCTGGGTGCCGTAGCGCTGAAGTCTTACGAGGAAG
AGTTGGCGAAAGATCCACGTATTGCCGCCACCATGGAAAACGCCCAGAAAGGTGAAATCATGCCGAACAT
CCCGCAGATGTCCGCTTTCTGGTATGCCGTGCGTACTGCGGTGATCAACGCCGCCAGCGGTCGTCAGACT
GTCGATGAAGCCCTGAAAGACGCGCAGACTGCCGCAGGCACCGATTACGATATCCCAACGACCCTGGAAG
TTCTGTTCCAGGGGCCCTCCGGTATGGCCGACAAGGAAGCAGCCTTCGACGACGCAGTGGAAGAACGAGT
GATCAACGAGGAATACAAAATATGGAAAAAGAACACCCCTTTTCTTTATGATTTGGTGATGACCCATGCT
CTGGAGTGGCCCAGCCTAACTGCCCAGTGGCTTCCAGATGTAACCAGACCAGAAGGGAAAGATTTCAGCA
TTCATCGACTTGTCCTGGGGACACACACATCGGATGAACAAAACCATCTTGTTATAGCCAGTGTGCAGCT
CCCTAATGATGATGCTCAGTTTGATGCGTCACACTACGACAGTGAGAAAGGAGAATTTGGAGGTTTTGGT
TCAGTTAGTGGAAAAATTGAAATAGAAATCAAGATCAACCATGAAGGAGAAGTAAACAGGGCCCGTTATA
TGCCCCAGAACCCTTGTATCATCGCAACAAAGACTCCTTCCAGTGATGTTCTTGTTTTTGACTATACAAA
ACATCCTTCTAAACCAGATCCTTCTGGAGAGTGCAACCCAGACTTGCGACTCCGTGGACATCAGAAGGAA
GGCTATGGGCTTTCTTGGAACCCAAATCTCAGTGGGCACTTACTTAGTGCTTCAGATGACCATACCATCT
GCCTGTGGGACATCAGTGCCGTTCCAAAGGAGGGAAAAGTGGTAGATGCGAAGACCATCTTTACAGGGCA
TACGGCAGTAGTAGAAGATGTTTCCTGGCATCTACTCCATGAGTCTCTGTTTGGGTCAGTTGCTGATGAT
CAGAAACTTATGATTTGGGATACTCGTTCAAACAATACTTCCAAACCAAGCCACTCAGTTGATGCTCACA
CTGCTGAAGTGAACTGCCTTTCTTTCAATCCTTATAGTGAGTTCATTCTTGCCACAGGATCAGCTGACAA
GACTGTTGCCTTGTGGGATCTGAGAAATCTGAAACTTAAGTTGCATTCCTTTGAGTCACATAAGGATGAA
ATATTCCAGGTTCAGTGGTCACCTCACAATGAGACTATTTTAGCTTCCAGTGGTACTGATCGCAGACTGA
ATGTCTGGGATTTAAGTAAAATTGGAGAGGAACAATCCCCAGAAGATGCAGAAGACGGGCCACCAGAGTT
GTTGTTTATTCATGGTGGTCATACTGCCAAGATATCTGATTTCTCCTGGAATCCCAATGAACCTTGGGTG
ATTTGTTCTGTATCAGAAGACAATATCATGCAAGTGTGGCAAATGGCAGAGAACATTTATAATGATGAAG
ACCCTGAAGGAAGCGTTGATCCAGAAGGACAAGGGTCCGGATCCTAATGAGTCGAGAAGTACTAGAGGAT
CATAATCAGCCATACCACATTTGTAGAGGTTTTACTTGCTTTAAAAAACCTCCCACACCTCCCCCTGAAC
CTGAAACATAAAATGAATGCAATTGTTGTTGTTAACTTGTTTATTGCAGCTTATAATGGTTACAAATAAA
GCAATAGCATCACAAATTTCACAAATAAAGCATTTTTTTCACTGCATTCTAGTTGTGGTTTGTCCAAACT
CATCAATGTATCTTATCATGTCTGGATCTGATCACTGATATCGCCTAGGAGATCCGGGGCTGGGTAGACT
ACCCATGAGTCACAATGAACGCTAGTGGTTGGCTACATACTCCGGAATATTAATAGATCATGGAGATAAT
TAAAATGATAACCATCTCGCAAATAAATAAGTATTTTACTGTTTTCGTAACAGTTTTGTAATAAAAAAAC
CTATAAATATTCCGGATTATTCATACCGTCCCACCATCGGGCGCTCCGGTATGTACACACGTCGGTACTC
AAGCATAAGCAGTACTATAATGGATGTAGACAGCACAATTTCCAGTGGGCGTTCAACTCCAGCAATGATG
AATGGACAAGGAAGCACTACTTCTTCAAGCAAAAATATTGCCTATAATTGTTGTTGGGACCAGTGCCAGG
CTTGCTTCAACTCTAGCCCAGACCTGGCAGATCACATCCGTTCCATACATGTAGATGGTCAGCGAGGAGG
GGTATTTGTTTGCTTATGGAAAGGTTGTAAAGTATATAACACTCCATCTACCAGTCAAAGTTGGTTACAA
AGGCATATGCTGACACACAGTGGAGACAAACCTTTCAAGTGTGTTGTTGGTGGCTGCAATGCCAGCTTTG
CTTCTCAGGGAGGGCTAGCTCGTCATGTACCCACACACTTCAGTCAGCAGAACTCCTCAAAAGTTTCTAG
CCAGCCAAAGGCCAAAGAAGAATCTCCTTCTAAAGCTGGAATGAACAAAAGGAGGAAATTAAAGAACAAA
AGACGACGCTCATTACCACGGCCACATGATTTCTTCGATGCACAAACACTGGATGCGATAAGACATCGAG
CCATATGCTTTAACCTCTCAGCTCATATAGAAAGTTTAGGGAAGGGACACAGTGTTGTTTTTCATAGTAC
TGTAATAGCTAAGAGAAAAGAAGATTCTGGGAAGATCAAACTTTTGCTTCATTGGATGCCTGAAGACATT
CTGCCTGATGTGTGGGTGAATGAAAGTGAACGACATCAGTTAAAAACTAAAGTAGTTCATTTATCAAAGC
TACCCAAAGATACTGCCTTGCTTTTGGACCCAAACATATACAGAACAATGCCGCAGAAGAGGTTGAAGAG
AACTCTGATAAGAAAAGTGTTCAATTTGTATTTAAGCAAACAGGGATCCTAATGAGTCGAGAAGTACTAG
AGGATCATAATCAGCCATACCACATTTGTAGAGGTTTTACTTGCTTTAAAAAACCTCCCACACCTCCCCC
TGAACCTGAAACATAAAATGAATGCAATTGTTGTTGTTAACTTGTTTATTGCAGCTTATAATGGTTACAA
ATAAAGCAATAGCATCACAAATTTCACAAATAAAGCATTTTTTTCACTGCATTCTAGTTGTGGTTTGTCC
AAACTCATCAATGTATCTTATCATGTCTGGATCTGATCACTGATATCGCCTAGGAGATCCGGGGCTGAAG
TGAATAAAGCTCCACACAGTCGAACGACTAGAGATCTATGTGAGGATCCTAACTCGAGATCGAGCTGAGC
AGTTACAGAGATGTTACGAACCACTAGTGCACTGCAGTACATCAACCAGATAAGTGAAATCTAGTTCCAA
ACTATTTTGTCATTTTTAATTTTCGTATTAGCTTACGACGCTACACCCAGTTCCCATCTATTTTGTCACT
CTTCCCTAAATAATCCTTAAAAACTCCATTTCCACCCCTCCCAGTTCCCAACTATTTTGTCCGCCCACAG
CGGGGCATTTTTCTTCCTGTTATGTTTTTAATCAAACATCCTGCCAACTCCATGTGACAAACCGTCATCT
TCGGCTACTTTTTCTCTGTCACAGAATGAAAATTTTTCTGTCATCTCTTCGTTATTAATGTTTGTAATTG
ACTGAATATCAACGCTTATTTGCAGCCTGAACTGGGAGGCAGAATAAATGATCATATCGTCAATTATTAC
CTCCACGGGGAGAGCCTGAGCAAACTGGCCTCAGGCATTTGAGAAGCACACGGTCACACTGCTTCCGGTA
GTCAATAAACCGGTAAGTAGCGTATGCGCTCACGCAACTGGTCCAGAACCTTGACCGAACGCAGCGGTGG
TAACGGCGCAGTGGCGGTTTTCATGGCTTGTTATGACTGTTTTTTTGGGGTACAGTCTATGCCTCGGGCA
TCCAAGCAGCAAGCGCGTTACGCCGTGGGTCGATGTTTGATGTTATGGAGCAGCAACGATGTTACGCAGC
AGGGCAGTCGCCCTAAAACAAAGTTAAACATCATGAGGGAAGCGGTGATCGCCGAAGTATCGACTCAACT
ATCAGAGGTAGTTGGCGTCATCGAGCGCCATCTCGAACCGACGTTGCTGGCCGTACATTTGTACGGCTCC
GCAGTGGATGGCGGCCTGAAGCCACACAGTGATATTGATTTGCTGGTTACGGTGACCGTAAGGCTTGATG
AAACAACGCGGCGAGCTTTGATCAACGACCTTTTGGAAACTTCGGCTTCCCCTGGAGAGAGCGAGATTCT
CCGCGCTGTAGAAGTCACCATTGTTGTGCACGACGACATCATTCCGTGGCGTTATCCAGCTAAGCGCGAA
CTGCAATTTGGAGAATGGCAGCGCAATGACATTCTTGCAGGTATCTTCGAGCCAGCCACGATCGACATTG
ATCTGGCTATCTTGCTGACAAAAGCAAGAGAACATAGCGTTGCCTTGGTAGGTCCAGCGGCGGAGGAACT
CTTTGATCCGGTTCCTGAACAGGATCTATTTGAGGCGCTAAATGAAACCTTAACGCTATGGAACTCGCCG
CCCGACTGGGCTGGCGATGAGCGAAATGTAGTGCTTACGTTGTCCCGCATTTGGTACAGCGCAGTAACCG
GCAAAATCGCGCCGAAGGATGTCGCTGCCGACTGGGCAATGGAGCGCCTGCCGGCCCAGTATCAGCCCGT
CATACTTGAAGCTAGACAGGCTTATCTTGGACAAGAAGAAGATCGCTTGGCCTCGCGCGCAGATCAGTTG
GAAGAATTTGTCCACTACGTGAAAGGCGAGATCACCAAGGTAGTCGGCAAATAATGTCTAACAATTCGTT
CAAGCCGACGGATTGGCGAATGGGGGG
[127 nt withheld, positions 19068-19194]
C
[91 nt withheld, positions 19196-19286]
A
[49 nt withheld, positions 19288-19336]
CCTTTGACGTTGGAGTCCACGTTCTTT
[37 nt withheld, positions 19364-19400]
ACCCTATCTCGGTCTATTCTTTTGATTTATAAGGGATTTTGCCGATTTCGGCCTATTGGTTAAAAAATGA
GCTGATTTAACAAAAATTTAACGCGAATTTTAACAAAATATTAACGTTTACAATTTCAGGTGGCACTTTT
CGGGGAAATGTGCGCGGAACCCCTATTTGTTTATTTTTCTAAATACATTCAAATATGTATCCGCTCATGA
GACAATAACCCTGATAAATGCTTCAATAATATTGAAAAAGGAAGAGTATGAGTATTCAACATTTCCGTGT
CGCCCTTATTCCCTTTTTTGCGGCATTTTGCCTTCCTGTTTTTGCTCACCCAGAAACGCTGGTGAAAGTA
AAAGATGCTGAAGATCAGTTGGGTGCACGAGTGGGTTACATCGAACTGGATCTCAACAGCGGTAAGATCC
TTGAGAGTTTTCGCCCCGAAGAACGTTTTCCAATGATGAGCACTTTTAAAGTTCTGCTATGTGGCGCGGT
ATTATCCCGTATTGACGCCGGGCAAGAGCAACTCGGTCGCCGCATACACTATTCTCAGAATGACTTGGTT
GAGTACTCACCAGTCACAGAAAAGCATCTTACGGATGGCATGACAGTAAGAGAATTATGCAGTGCTGCCA
TAACCATGAGTGATAACACTGCGGCCAACTTACTTCTGACAACGATCGGAGGACCGAAGGAGCTAACCGC
TTTTTTGCACAACATGGGGGATCATGTAACTCGCCTTGATCGTTGGGAACCGGAGCTGAATGAAGCCATA
CCAAACGACGAGCGTGACACCACGATGCCTGTAGCAATGGCAACAACGTTGCGCAAACTATTAACTGGCG
AACTACTTACTCTAGCTTCCCGGCAACAATTAATAGACTGGATGGAGGCGGATAAAGTTGCAGGACCACT
TCTGCGCTCGGCCCTTCCGGCTGGCTGGTTTATTGCTGATAAATCTGGAGCCGGTGAGCGTGGTTCTCGC
GGTATCATTGCAGCACTGGGGCCAGATGGTAAGCCCTCCCGTATCGTAGTTATCTACACGACGGGGAGTC
AGGCAACTATGGATGAACGAAATAGACAGATCGCTGAGATAGGTGCCTCACTGATTAAGCATTGGTAACT
GTCAGACCAAGTTTACTCATATATACTTTAGATTGATTTAAAACTTCATTTTTAATTTAAAAGGATCTAG
GTGAAGATCCTTTTTGATAATCTCATGACCAAAATCCCTTAACGTGAGTTTTCGTTCCACTGAGCGTCAG
ACCCCGTAGAAAAGATCAAAGGATCTTC
